Addgene plasmid #234070: pLenti_hU6-peg(ATP1A1-T804N)_mU6-BsmBI_Puro
Purpose: (Empty Backbone) For lentiviral expression of user-specified pegRNA in tandem with epegRNA (ATP1A1-T804N) for ouabain co-selection
Depositing lab: Greg Findlay. Depositing organization: Francis Crick Institute. Publication: High-throughput screening of human genetic variants by pooled prime editing. Herger M, Kajba CM, Buckley M, Cunha A, Strom M, Findlay GM. Cell Genom. 2025 Mar 18:100814. doi: 10.1016/j.xgen.2025.100814. PubMed 40120586.
Backbone
  Vector backbone: lentiGuide-Puro
  Backbone size (bp): 8856
  Vector type: Mammalian Expression, Lentiviral, CRISPR
  Promoter: U6
  Selectable markers: Puromycin
Growth in bacteria
  Bacterial resistance: Ampicillin, 100 μg/mL
  Growth temperature: 30°C
  Growth strain: NEB Stable
  Copy number: High Copy
Gene/Insert
  Cloning method: Gibson Cloning
Terms and licenses: Academic/Nonprofit Terms; Industry Terms: Not Available to Industry
Depositor comments: User-specified (e)pegRNA can be inserted downstream of mU6 promoter after BsmBI-digestion of this plasmid. Additionally encodes an epegRNA under hU6 promoter to install ATP1A1-T804N mutation enabling ouabain co-selection. Please visit https://doi.org/10.1101/2024.04.01.587366 for bioRxiv preprint.
How to cite: pLenti_hU6-peg(ATP1A1-T804N)_mU6-BsmBI_Puro was a gift from Greg Findlay (Addgene plasmid # 234070 ; http://n2t.net/addgene:234070 ; RRID:Addgene_234070)
