[The description below was written by a language model from this plasmid's Addgene catalogue record and pLannotate feature annotations shown in this document.]
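Description:
pLenti_hU6-peg(ATP1A1-T804N)_mU6-BsmBI_Puro is an empty-backbone lentiviral CRISPR vector derived from lentiGuide-Puro, designed to deliver two prime-editing guide RNAs from a single provirus. It is propagated in E. coli as a high-copy plasmid through a ColE1/pUC-type origin with ampicillin selection (AmpR), and it also carries an f1 ori and an SV40 ori. The viral frame is a third-generation, self-inactivating design. An RSV promoter drives a truncated HIV-1 5' LTR, followed by the Ψ packaging signal, a gag fragment, the RRE for Rev-dependent export, cPPT/CTS, WPRE and a ΔU3 3' LTR with a downstream SV40 poly(A) signal.

The payload consists of two tandem RNA polymerase III cassettes. A human U6 promoter expresses a fixed epegRNA, annotated through its S. pyogenes tracrRNA-derived scaffold, that installs the ATP1A1-T804N mutation. According to the record, this mutation enables ouabain co-selection alongside the edit of interest. A mouse U6 promoter follows, and BsmBI digestion downstream of it allows a user-specified pegRNA or epegRNA to be inserted. The annotated sequence shows a NeoR/KanR coding sequence and a ble fragment directly after the mU6 promoter. This may be a stuffer that is removed on digestion, although the record does not state this. The sequenced record (9,884 nt) is about 1 kb longer than the listed backbone size. Further downstream, the EF-1α core promoter with intron A drives PuroR for puromycin selection of transduced mammalian cells. The associated work concerns pooled prime-editing screens of human genetic variants, and the plasmid serves as the cloning backbone for such pegRNAs.
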