Features (pLannotate 1.2.2; 34 found; start..end, strand, type, name):
      9..142     +  rep_origin     RSF ori (fragment): Plasmids containing the RSF 1030 origin of replication can be propagated in E. coli cells that contain additional plasmids with compatible origins.
    144..236     +  CDS            lacI (fragment): lac repressor; lacI; The lac repressor binds to the lac operator to inhibit transcription in E. coli. This inhibition can be relieved by adding lactose or isopropyl-β-D-thiogalactopyranoside (IPTG).
    249..270     +  protein_bind   CAP binding site: CAP binding activates transcription in the presence of cAMP. E. coli catabolite activator protein
    285..315     +  promoter       lac promoter: promoter for the E. coli lac operon
    323..339     +  protein_bind   lac operator: The lac repressor binds to the lac operator to inhibit transcription in E. coli. This inhibition can be relieved by adding lactose or isopropyl-β-D-thiogalactopyranoside (IPTG). lac repressor encoded by lacI
    384..402     +  promoter       T3 promoter: promoter for bacteriophage T3 RNA polymerase
    430..656     +  promoter       RSV promoter: Rous sarcoma virus enhancer/promoter
    657..837     +  LTR            5' LTR (truncated): truncated 5' long terminal repeat (LTR) from HIV-1
    884..1009    +  misc_feature   HIV-1 Ψ: packaging signal of human immunodeficiency virus type 1
    993..1356    +  CDS            HIV-1 gag (fragment): gag protein from human immunodeficiency virus 1; gag
   1502..1735    +  misc_feature   RRE: The Rev response element (RRE) of HIV-1 allows for Rev-dependent mRNA export from the nucleus to the cytoplasm.
   2112..2138    +  CDS            Rev (fragment): human immunodeficiency virus 1 (HIV-1) Rev protein; rev; enhances nuclear export of unspliced and incompletely spliced viral mRNAs
   2142..2382    +  promoter       U6 promoter: RNA polymerase III promoter for human U6 snRNA
   2429..2496    +  misc_RNA       tracrRNA (fragment): trans-activating CRISPR RNA for the Streptococcus pyogenes CRISPR/Cas9 system
   2660..2973    +  promoter       U6 promoter: RNA polymerase III promoter for mouse U6 snRNA (Das et al., 1988)
   2982..3002    +  promoter       SV40 promoter (fragment): SV40 early promoter
   3037..3831    +  CDS            NeoR/KanR: aminoglycoside phosphotransferase from Tn5; aph(3')-II (or nptII); confers resistance to neomycin, kanamycin, and G418 (Geneticin®)
   3852..3995    +  CDS            ble (fragment): BLE_KLEPN - Experimental evidence at protein level: Swiss-Prot protein existence level 1. Binding protein with a strong affinity to the bleomycin family of antibiotics. Binds to CL990; an antimitotic-antibiotic compound. From Klebsiella pneumoniae.
   4104..4221    +  misc_feature   cPPT/CTS: central polypurine tract and central termination sequence of HIV-1
   4287..4353    +  CDS            small t antigen (fragment): SV40 (simian virus 40) small t antigen
   4379..4590    +  promoter       EF-1α core promoter: core promoter for human elongation factor EF-1α
   4591..5529    +  intron         EF-1α intron A: intron upstream of the start codon of human EF-1α
   5551..6150    +  CDS            PuroR (fragment): puromycin N-acetyltransferase; pac from Streptomyces; confers resistance to puromycin
   6166..6754    +  misc_feature   WPRE: woodchuck hepatitis virus posttranscriptional regulatory element
   6805..6824    +  misc_feature   cPPT/CTS (fragment): central polypurine tract and central termination sequence of HIV-1
   6826..7059    +  LTR            3' LTR (ΔU3): self-inactivating 3' long terminal repeat (LTR) from HIV-1
   7137..7258    +  polyA_signal   SV40 poly(A) signal: SV40 polyadenylation signal
   7298..7433    +  rep_origin     SV40 ori: SV40 origin of replication
   7454..7472    -  promoter       T7 promoter: promoter for bacteriophage T7 RNA polymerase
   7480..7635    +  CDS            lacZα (fragment): LacZα fragment of β-galactosidase; lacZ fragment
   7640..8068    +  rep_origin     f1 ori (sequence partly withheld): f1 bacteriophage origin of replication; arrow indicates direction of (+) strand synthesis
   8121..8225    +  promoter       AmpR promoter: bla
   8226..9086    +  CDS            AmpR: β-lactamase; bla; confers resistance to ampicillin, carbenicillin, and related antibiotics
   9257..9845    +  rep_origin     ori: high-copy-number ColE1/pMB1/pBR322/pUC origin of replication
>Addgene plasmid #234070 | pLenti_hU6-peg(ATP1A1-T804N)_mU6-BsmBI_Puro | addgene full sequence | sequence record 466040 | Addgene NGS Result
TGCTGGCCTTTTGCTCACATGTTCTTTCCTGCGTTATCCCCTGATTCTGTGGATAACCGTATTACCGCCT
TTGAGTGAGCTGATACCGCTCGCCGCAGCCGAACGACCGAGCGCAGCGAGTCAGTGAGCGAGGAAGCGGA
AGAGCGCCCAATACGCAAACCGCCTCTCCCCGCGCGTTGGCCGATTCATTAATGCAGCTGGCACGACAGG
TTTCCCGACTGGAAAGCGGGCAGTGAGCGCAACGCAATTAATGTGAGTTAGCTCACTCATTAGGCACCCC
AGGCTTTACACTTTATGCTTCCGGCTCGTATGTTGTGTGGAATTGTGAGCGGATAACAATTTCACACAGG
AAACAGCTATGACCATGATTACGCCAAGCGCGCAATTAACCCTCACTAAAGGGAACAAAAGCTGGAGCTG
CAAGCTTAATGTAGTCTTATGCAATACTCTTGTAGTCTTGCAACATGGTAACGATGAGTTAGCAACATGC
CTTACAAGGAGAGAAAAAGCACCGTGCATGCCGATTGGTGGAAGTAAGGTGGTACGATCGTGCCTTATTA
GGAAGGCAACAGACGGGTCTGACATGGATTGGACGAACCACTGAATTGCCGCATTGCAGAGATATTGTAT
TTAAGTGCCTAGCTCGATACATAAACGGGTCTCTCTGGTTAGACCAGATCTGAGCCTGGGAGCTCTCTGG
CTAACTAGGGAACCCACTGCTTAAGCCTCAATAAAGCTTGCCTTGAGTGCTTCAAGTAGTGTGTGCCCGT
CTGTTGTGTGACTCTGGTAACTAGAGATCCCTCAGACCCTTTTAGTCAGTGTGGAAAATCTCTAGCAGTG
GCGCCCGAACAGGGACTTGAAAGCGAAAGGGAAACCAGAGGAGCTCTCTCGACGCAGGACTCGGCTTGCT
GAAGCGCGCACGGCAAGAGGCGAGGGGCGGCGACTGGTGAGTACGCCAAAAATTTTGACTAGCGGAGGCT
AGAAGGAGAGAGATGGGTGCGAGAGCGTCAGTATTAAGCGGGGGAGAATTAGATCGCGATGGGAAAAAAT
TCGGTTAAGGCCAGGGGGAAAGAAAAAATATAAATTAAAACATATAGTATGGGCAAGCAGGGAGCTAGAA
CGATTCGCAGTTAATCCTGGCCTGTTAGAAACATCAGAAGGCTGTAGACAAATACTGGGACAGCTACAAC
CATCCCTTCAGACAGGATCAGAAGAACTTAGATCATTATATAATACAGTAGCAACCCTCTATTGTGTGCA
TCAAAGGATAGAGATAAAAGACACCAAGGAAGCTTTAGACAAGATAGAGGAAGAGCAAAACAAAAGTAAG
ACCACCGCACAGCAAGCGGCCGCTGATCTTCAGACCTGGAGGAGGAGATATGAGGGACAATTGGAGAAGT
GAATTATATAAATATAAAGTAGTAAAAATTGAACCATTAGGAGTAGCACCCACCAAGGCAAAGAGAAGAG
TGGTGCAGAGAGAAAAAAGAGCAGTGGGAATAGGAGCTTTGTTCCTTGGGTTCTTGGGAGCAGCAGGAAG
CACTATGGGCGCAGCGTCAATGACGCTGACGGTACAGGCCAGACAATTATTGTCTGGTATAGTGCAGCAG
CAGAACAATTTGCTGAGGGCTATTGAGGCGCAACAGCATCTGTTGCAACTCACAGTCTGGGGCATCAAGC
AGCTCCAGGCAAGAATCCTGGCTGTGGAAAGATACCTAAAGGATCAACAGCTCCTGGGGATTTGGGGTTG
CTCTGGAAAACTCATTTGCACCACTGCTGTGCCTTGGAATGCTAGTTGGAGTAATAAATCTCTGGAACAG
ATTTGGAATCACACGACCTGGATGGAGTGGGACAGAGAAATTAACAATTACACAAGCTTAATACACTCCT
TAATTGAAGAATCGCAAAACCAGCAAGAAAAGAATGAACAAGAATTATTGGAATTAGATAAATGGGCAAG
TTTGTGGAATTGGTTTAACATAACAAATTGGCTGTGGTATATAAAATTATTCATAATGATAGTAGGAGGC
TTGGTAGGTTTAAGAATAGTTTTTGCTGTACTTTCTATAGTGAATAGAGTTAGGCAGGGATATTCACCAT
TATCGTTTCAGACCCACCTCCCAACCCCGAGGGGACCCAGAGAGGGCCTATTTCCCATGATTCCTTCATA
TTTGCATATACGATACAAGGCTGTTAGAGAGATAATTAGAATTAATTTGACTGTAAACACAAAGATATTA
GTACAAAATACGTGACGTAGAAAGTAATAATTTCTTGGGTAGTTTGCAGTTTTAAAATTATGTTTTAAAA
TGGACTATCATATGCTTACCGTAACTTGAAAGTATTTCGATTTCTTGGCTTTATATATCTTGTGGAAAGG
ACGAAACACCGCCCAAGTCAATGCAGAGGAGTTTAAGAGCTATGCTGGAAACAGCATAGCAAGTTTAAAT
AAGGCTAGTCCGTTATCAACTTGAAAAAGTGGCACCGAGTCGGTGCGGGAATGTCACTATCCTCTGCATT
GACTTCGCGGTTCTATCTAGTTACGCGTTAAACCAACTAGAATTTTTTTCTACTCTATCTAGACGAGACC
GTCTACTCTACCACTTGTACTTCAGCGGTCAGCTTACTCGACTTAACGTGCACGTGACACGTTTCTAGAG
ATCCGACGCCGCCATCTCTAGGCCCGCGCCGGCCCCCTCGCACAGACTTGTGGGAGAAGCTCGGCTACTC
CCCTGCCCCGGTTAATTTGCATATAATATTTCCTAGTAACTATAGAGGCTTAATGTGCGATAAAAGACAG
ATAATCTGTTCTTTTTAATACTAGCTACATTTTACATGATAGGCTTGGATTTCTATAAGAGATACAAATA
CTAAATTATTATTTTAAAAAACAGCACAAAAGGAAACTCACCCTAACTGTAAAGTAATTGTGTGTTTTGA
GACTATAAATATGCATGCGAGAAAAGCCTTGTTTGGAGACGGGAGGCCTAGGCTTTTGCAAAGATCGATC
AAGAGACAGGATGAGGATCGTTTCGCATGATTGAACAAGATGGATTGCACGCAGGTTCTCCGGCCGCTTG
GGTGGAGAGGCTATTCGGCTATGACTGGGCACAACAGACAATCGGCTGCTCTGATGCCGCCGTGTTCCGG
CTGTCAGCGCAGGGGCGCCCGGTTCTTTTTGTCAAGACCGACCTGTCCGGTGCCCTGAATGAACTGCAAG
ACGAGGCAGCGCGGCTATCGTGGCTGGCCACGACGGGCGTTCCTTGCGCAGCTGTGCTCGACGTTGTCAC
TGAAGCGGGAAGGGACTGGCTGCTATTGGGCGAAGTGCCGGGGCAGGATCTCCTGTCATCTCACCTTGCT
CCTGCCGAGAAAGTATCCATCATGGCTGATGCAATGCGGCGGCTGCATACGCTTGATCCGGCTACCTGCC
CATTCGACCACCAAGCGAAACATCGCATCGAGCGAGCACGTACTCGGATGGAAGCCGGTCTTGTCGATCA
GGATGATCTGGACGAAGAGCATCAGGGGCTCGCGCCAGCCGAACTGTTCGCCAGGCTCAAGGCGAGCATG
CCCGACGGCGAGGATCTCGTCGTGACCCATGGCGATGCCTGCTTGCCGAATATCATGGTGGAAAATGGCC
GCTTTTCTGGATTCATCGACTGTGGCCGGCTGGGTGTGGCGGACCGCTATCAGGACATAGCGTTGGCTAC
CCGTGATATTGCTGAAGAGCTTGGCGGCGAATGGGCTGACCGCTTCCTCGTGCTTTACGGTATCGCCGCT
CCCGATTCGCAGCGCATCGCCTTCTATCGCCTTCTTGACGAGTTCTTCTGAGCGGGACTCTGGGGTTCGA
AATGACCGACCAAGCGACGCCCAACCTGCCATCACGAGATTTCGATTCCACCGCCGCCTTCTATGAAAGG
TTGGGCTTCGGAATCGTTTTCCGGGACGCCGGCTGGATGATCCTCCAGCGCGGGGATCTCATGCTGGAGT
TCTTCCGTCTCGGGTAAGCTCGTACCGTGATTCATGCCTAGACCGTACATGCTTACATGGGATGAAGCTT
GGCGTAACTAGATCTTGAGACAAATGGCAGTATTCATCCACAATTTTAAAAGAAAAGGGGGGATTGGGGG
GTACAGTGCAGGGGAAAGAATAGTAGACATAATAGCAACAGACATACAAACTAAAGAATTACAAAAACAA
ATTACAAAAATTCAAAATTTTCGGGTTTATTACAGGGACAGCAGAGATCCACTTTGGCGCCGGCTCGAGG
GGGCCCGGGTGCAAAGATGGATAAAGTTTTAAACAGAGAGGAATCTTTGCAGCTAATGGACCTTCTAGGT
CTTGAAAGGAGTGGGAATTGGCTCCGGTGCCCGTCAGTGGGCAGAGCGCACATCGCCCACAGTCCCCGAG
AAGTTGGGGGGAGGGGTCGGCAATTGATCCGGTGCCTAGAGAAGGTGGCGCGGGGTAAACTGGGAAAGTG
ATGTCGTGTACTGGCTCCGCCTTTTTCCCGAGGGTGGGGGAGAACCGTATATAAGTGCAGTAGTCGCCGT
GAACGTTCTTTTTCGCAACGGGTTTGCCGCCAGAACACAGGTAAGTGCCGTGTGTGGTTCCCGCGGGCCT
GGCCTCTTTACGGGTTATGGCCCTTGCGTGCCTTGAATTACTTCCACCTGGCTGCAGTACGTGATTCTTG
ATCCCGAGCTTCGGGTTGGAAGTGGGTGGGAGAGTTCGAGGCCTTGCGCTTAAGGAGCCCCTTCGCCTCG
TGCTTGAGTTGAGGCCTGGCCTGGGCGCTGGGGCCGCCGCGTGCGAATCTGGTGGCACCTTCGCGCCTGT
CTCGCTGCTTTCGATAAGTCTCTAGCCATTTAAAATTTTTGATGACCTGCTGCGACGCTTTTTTTCTGGC
AAGATAGTCTTGTAAATGCGGGCCAAGATCTGCACACTGGTATTTCGGTTTTTGGGGCCGCGGGCGGCGA
CGGGGCCCGTGCGTCCCAGCGCACATGTTCGGCGAGGCGGGGCCTGCGAGCGCGGCCACCGAGAATCGGA
CGGGGGTAGTCTCAAGCTGGCCGGCCTGCTCTGGTGCCTGGCCTCGCGCCGCCGTGTATCGCCCCGCCCT
GGGCGGCAAGGCTGGCCCGGTCGGCACCAGTTGCGTGAGCGGAAAGATGGCCGCTTCCCGGCCCTGCTGC
AGGGAGCTCAAAATGGAGGACGCGGCGCTCGGGAGAGCGGGCGGGTGAGTCACCCACACAAAGGAAAAGG
GCCTTTCCGTCCTCAGCCGTCGCTTCATGTGACTCCACGGAGTACCGGGCGCCGTCCAGGCACCTCGATT
AGTTCTCGAGCTTTTGGAGTACGTCGTCTTTAGGTTGGGGGGAGGGGTTTTATGCGATGGAGTTTCCCCA
CACTGAGTGGGTGGAGACTGAAGTTAGGCCAGCTTGGCACTTGATGTAATTCTCCTTGGAATTTGCCCTT
TTTGAGTTTGGATCTTGGTTCATTCTCAAGCCTCAGACAGTGGTTCAAAGTTTTTTTCTTCCATTTCAGG
TGTCGTGACGTACGGCCACCATGACCGAGTACAAGCCCACGGTGCGCCTCGCCACCCGCGACGACGTCCC
CAGGGCCGTACGCACCCTCGCCGCCGCGTTCGCCGACTACCCCGCCACGCGCCACACCGTCGATCCGGAC
CGCCACATCGAGCGGGTCACCGAGCTGCAAGAACTCTTCCTCACGCGCGTCGGGCTCGACATCGGCAAGG
TGTGGGTCGCGGACGACGGCGCCGCCGTGGCGGTCTGGACCACGCCGGAGAGCGTCGAAGCGGGGGCGGT
GTTCGCCGAGATCGGCCCGCGCATGGCCGAGTTGAGCGGTTCCCGGCTGGCCGCGCAGCAACAGATGGAA
GGCCTCCTGGCGCCGCACCGGCCCAAGGAGCCCGCGTGGTTCCTGGCCACCGTCGGAGTCTCGCCCGACC
ACCAGGGCAAGGGTCTGGGCAGCGCCGTCGTGCTCCCCGGAGTGGAGGCGGCCGAGCGCGCCGGGGTGCC
CGCCTTCCTGGAGACCTCCGCGCCCCGCAACCTCCCCTTCTACGAGCGGCTCGGCTTCACCGTCACCGCC
GACGTCGAGGTGCCCGAAGGACCGCGCACCTGGTGCATGACCCGCAAGCCCGGTGCCTGAACGCGTTAAG
TCGACAATCAACCTCTGGATTACAAAATTTGTGAAAGATTGACTGGTATTCTTAACTATGTTGCTCCTTT
TACGCTATGTGGATACGCTGCTTTAATGCCTTTGTATCATGCTATTGCTTCCCGTATGGCTTTCATTTTC
TCCTCCTTGTATAAATCCTGGTTGCTGTCTCTTTATGAGGAGTTGTGGCCCGTTGTCAGGCAACGTGGCG
TGGTGTGCACTGTGTTTGCTGACGCAACCCCCACTGGTTGGGGCATTGCCACCACCTGTCAGCTCCTTTC
CGGGACTTTCGCTTTCCCCCTCCCTATTGCCACGGCGGAACTCATCGCCGCCTGCCTTGCCCGCTGCTGG
ACAGGGGCTCGGCTGTTGGGCACTGACAATTCCGTGGTGTTGTCGGGGAAATCATCGTCCTTTCCTTGGC
TGCTCGCCTGTGTTGCCACCTGGATTCTGCGCGGGACGTCCTTCTGCTACGTCCCTTCGGCCCTCAATCC
AGCGGACCTTCCTTCCCGCGGCCTGCTGCCGGCTCTGCGGCCTCTTCCGCGTCTTCGCCTTCGCCCTCAG
ACGAGTCGGATCTCCCTTTGGGCCGCCTCCCCGCGTCGACTTTAAGACCAATGACTTACAAGGCAGCTGT
AGATCTTAGCCACTTTTTAAAAGAAAAGGGGGGACTGGAAGGGCTAATTCACTCCCAACGAAGACAAGAT
CTGCTTTTTGCTTGTACTGGGTCTCTCTGGTTAGACCAGATCTGAGCCTGGGAGCTCTCTGGCTAACTAG
GGAACCCACTGCTTAAGCCTCAATAAAGCTTGCCTTGAGTGCTTCAAGTAGTGTGTGCCCGTCTGTTGTG
TGACTCTGGTAACTAGAGATCCCTCAGACCCTTTTAGTCAGTGTGGAAAATCTCTAGCAGTACGTATAGT
AGTTCATGTCATCTTATTATTCAGTATTTATAACTTGCAAAGAAATGAATATCAGAGAGTGAGAGGAACT
TGTTTATTGCAGCTTATAATGGTTACAAATAAAGCAATAGCATCACAAATTTCACAAATAAAGCATTTTT
TTCACTGCATTCTAGTTGTGGTTTGTCCAAACTCATCAATGTATCTTATCATGTCTGGCTCTAGCTATCC
CGCCCCTAACTCCGCCCATCCCGCCCCTAACTCCGCCCAGTTCCGCCCATTCTCCGCCCCATGGCTGACT
AATTTTTTTTATTTATGCAGAGGCCGAGGCCGCCTCGGCCTCTGAGCTATTCCAGAAGTAGTGAGGAGGC
TTTTTTGGAGGCCTAGGGACGTACCCAATTCGCCCTATAGTGAGTCGTATTACGCGCGCTCACTGGCCGT
CGTTTTACAACGTCGTGACTGGGAAAACCCTGGCGTTACCCAACTTAATCGCCTTGCAGCACATCCCCCT
TTCGCCAGCTGGCGTAATAGCGAAGAGGCCCGCACCGATCGCCCTTCCCAACAGTTGCGCAGCCTGAATG
GCGAATGGG
[124 nt withheld, positions 7640-7763]
C
[91 nt withheld, positions 7765-7855]
A
[49 nt withheld, positions 7857-7905]
CCTTTGACGTTGGAGTCCACGTTCTTT
[37 nt withheld, positions 7933-7969]
ACCCTATCTCGGTCTATTCTTTTGATTTATAAGGGATTTTGCCGATTTCGGCCTATTGGTTAAAAAATGA
GCTGATTTAACAAAAATTTAACGCGAATTTTAACAAAATATTAACGCTTACAATTTAGGTGGCACTTTTC
GGGGAAATGTGCGCGGAACCCCTATTTGTTTATTTTTCTAAATACATTCAAATATGTATCCGCTCATGAG
ACAATAACCCTGATAAATGCTTCAATAATATTGAAAAAGGAAGAGTATGAGTATTCAACATTTCCGTGTC
GCCCTTATTCCCTTTTTTGCGGCATTTTGCCTTCCTGTTTTTGCTCACCCAGAAACGCTGGTGAAAGTAA
AAGATGCTGAAGATCAGTTGGGTGCACGAGTGGGTTACATCGAACTGGATCTCAACAGCGGTAAGATCCT
TGAGAGTTTTCGCCCCGAAGAACGTTTTCCAATGATGAGCACTTTTAAAGTTCTGCTATGTGGCGCGGTA
TTATCCCGTATTGACGCCGGGCAAGAGCAACTCGGTCGCCGCATACACTATTCTCAGAATGACTTGGTTG
AGTACTCACCAGTCACAGAAAAGCATCTTACGGATGGCATGACAGTAAGAGAATTATGCAGTGCTGCCAT
AACCATGAGTGATAACACTGCGGCCAACTTACTTCTGACAACGATCGGAGGACCGAAGGAGCTAACCGCT
TTTTTGCACAACATGGGGGATCATGTAACTCGCCTTGATCGTTGGGAACCGGAGCTGAATGAAGCCATAC
CAAACGACGAGCGTGACACCACGATGCCTGTAGCAATGGCAACAACGTTGCGCAAACTATTAACTGGCGA
ACTACTTACTCTAGCTTCCCGGCAACAATTAATAGACTGGATGGAGGCGGATAAAGTTGCAGGACCACTT
CTGCGCTCGGCCCTTCCGGCTGGCTGGTTTATTGCTGATAAATCTGGAGCCGGTGAGCGTGGGTCTCGCG
GTATCATTGCAGCACTGGGGCCAGATGGTAAGCCCTCCCGTATCGTAGTTATCTACACGACGGGGAGTCA
GGCAACTATGGATGAACGAAATAGACAGATCGCTGAGATAGGTGCCTCACTGATTAAGCATTGGTAACTG
TCAGACCAAGTTTACTCATATATACTTTAGATTGATTTAAAACTTCATTTTTAATTTAAAAGGATCTAGG
TGAAGATCCTTTTTGATAATCTCATGACCAAAATCCCTTAACGTGAGTTTTCGTTCCACTGAGCGTCAGA
CCCCGTAGAAAAGATCAAAGGATCTTCTTGAGATCCTTTTTTTCTGCGCGTAATCTGCTGCTTGCAAACA
AAAAAACCACCGCTACCAGCGGTGGTTTGTTTGCCGGATCAAGAGCTACCAACTCTTTTTCCGAAGGTAA
CTGGCTTCAGCAGAGCGCAGATACCAAATACTGTTCTTCTAGTGTAGCCGTAGTTAGGCCACCACTTCAA
GAACTCTGTAGCACCGCCTACATACCTCGCTCTGCTAATCCTGTTACCAGTGGCTGCTGCCAGTGGCGAT
AAGTCGTGTCTTACCGGGTTGGACTCAAGACGATAGTTACCGGATAAGGCGCAGCGGTCGGGCTGAACGG
GGGGTTCGTGCACACAGCCCAGCTTGGAGCGAACGACCTACACCGAACTGAGATACCTACAGCGTGAGCT
ATGAGAAAGCGCCACGCTTCCCGAAGGGAGAAAGGCGGACAGGTATCCGGTAAGCGGCAGGGTCGGAACA
GGAGAGCGCACGAGGGAGCTTCCAGGGGGAAACGCCTGGTATCTTTATAGTCCTGTCGGGTTTCGCCACC
TCTGACTTGAGCGTCGATTTTTGTGATGCTCGTCAGGGGGGCGGAGCCTATGGAAAAACGCCAGCAACGC
GGCCTTTTTACGGTTCCTGGCCTTT
